>Addgene plasmid #18263 | T4 Lysozyme I29A I58A WT* | addgene partial sequence | sequence record 24050 | 3primeUP
NGAAAAGCCCGCTCATTAGGCGGGCTCAGATCTGCTCATGTTTGACAGCTTATCATCGATAAGCTTCGGC
AATAAATTCTTGATATGTTTTCATATGTTTCCTTTAAATATTTTAATTAGTAATTGTCTATTCAAGTAAT
TGTGAATATACTATCACAATTCCAAGAGAAAGTAAACAGCTTTATAGATTTTTATACGCGTCCCAAGTGC
CAGTTCTAAACGTTGTAATGACTCGTTTTGCGCGATTAGGTGTTTGATTATACCATCTACTTTTAGCTAA
GTTAACTGCTGCTTCATCCCAGCGTTTTTGTTGAAGCATACGTAAAGAGTTAGTAAATCCTGCCACACCG
GTTTCTCCCATTTGGAAAACCATATTAATCAATGCAGCGCGACGAACCGCATCAAGAGAATCATAAACCG
GTTTTAATTTAGCATTTCTCAGAATTCCGCGAACAGCAGCATCAACATCCTGATTAAAGAGTTTTTCAGC
CTCATCTTTTGTAGCTACACCATTAGTATTACGCCCAATAGCTTTATCTAATTCAGATTTAGCAGCATTA
AGTGATGGACTTTTTGTAAGCAAATGACCGGCGCCAATAGTGTAATAGCCTTCTGTGTCTTTATAGATTT
TAAGTCTAAGACCTTCATCTATACGTAACATTTCAAATATATTCATAATACCTCCTAAGCATCGATGGAT
CCTGTTTCCTGTGTGAAATTGTTATCCGCTCACATTCCACACATTATACGAGCCGATGATAATGTCACAG
GGGANGGGAGTAGCTGANCTGTTCNGGNGAATGTANCGCNCCATCACCATAACAGCGAGATATGCACGGG
GAGGAGACCCNGG
