[The description below was written by a language model from this plasmid's Addgene catalogue record.]
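Description:
T4 Lysozyme I29A I58A WT* is a bacterial expression plasmid built on the pHS1403 backbone (about 5 kb without insert), carrying a mutant version of the bacteriophage T4 lysozyme gene (gene e). It is recorded as a high-copy plasmid and is selected with ampicillin. The record does not name the origin of replication or the promoter that drives lysozyme expression, and no feature table is available to confirm these elements.

The insert is roughly 600 bp and was cloned as a BamHI–HindIII fragment, with both sites retained. According to the depositor's notes, the BamHI site lies 27 bp from the ATG and the HindIII site 115 bp from the stop codon, so the fragment includes short flanking untranslated sequence on either side of the coding region. The encoded protein carries two substitutions, I29A and I58A, each replacing an isoleucine with the much smaller alanine. The "WT*" designation indicates the background in which these mutations were made. In the T4 lysozyme literature this term conventionally refers to the cysteine-free pseudo-wild-type protein, although the record itself does not define it. No affinity tags, fusion partners or reporters are listed.

The record does not state an intended use. Large-to-small substitutions of this kind in T4 lysozyme are generally made to produce recombinant protein for studies of how residue truncation affects protein stability, folding and structure, and this construct is consistent with that purpose.
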