Addgene plasmid #18263: T4 Lysozyme I29A I58A WT*
Depositing lab: Brian Matthews. Depositing organization: University of Oregon.
Backbone
  Vector backbone: pHS1403
  Backbone size w/o insert (bp): 5000
  Vector type: Bacterial Expression
Growth in bacteria
  Bacterial resistance: Ampicillin, 100 μg/mL
  Growth temperature: 37°C
  Growth strain: DH5alpha
  Copy number: High Copy
Gene/Insert
  Gene/Insert name: T4 Lysozyme (alt name: JX57 TA)
  Species: Bacteriophage T4
  Insert size (bp): 600
  Mutation: I29A I58A WT*
  GenBank ID: NP_049736
  Entrez Gene: e (a.k.a. T4p123)
  Cloning method: Restriction Enzyme; 5′ cloning site BamHI (not destroyed); 3′ cloning site HindIII (not destroyed)
  Sequencing primers: 5′ na; 3′ GGCGTATCACGAGGCCC
Terms and licenses: Academic/Nonprofit Terms; Industry Terms: Not Available to Industry
Depositor comments: The BamHI site is 27 bp from the ATG and the HindIII site is 115 bp from the stop.
How to cite: T4 Lysozyme I29A I58A WT* was a gift from Brian Matthews (Addgene plasmid # 18263 ; http://n2t.net/addgene:18263 ; RRID:Addgene_18263)
